Addgene plasmid #77253: GUCY2F gRNA (BRDN0001145143)
Purpose: 3rd generation lentiviral gRNA plasmid targeting human GUCY2F
Depositing lab: John Doench & David Root. Depositing organization: Broad Institute. Publication: Optimized sgRNA design to maximize activity and minimize off-target effects of CRISPR-Cas9. Doench JG, Fusi N, Sullender M, Hegde M, Vaimberg EW, Donovan KF, Smith I, Tothova Z, Wilen C, Orchard R, Virgin HW, Listgarten J, Root DE. Nat Biotechnol. 2016 Jan 18. doi: 10.1038/nbt.3437. PubMed 26780180.
Backbone
  Vector backbone: lentiGuide-Puro
  Backbone manufacturer: Zhang Lab (Addgene plasmid # 52963)
  Vector type: Mammalian Expression, Lentiviral, CRISPR
  Selectable markers: Puromycin
Growth in bacteria
  Bacterial resistance: Ampicillin, 100 μg/mL
  Growth temperature: 37°C
  Growth strain: DH5alpha
  Copy number: High Copy
Gene/Insert
  Gene/Insert name: GUCY2F (alt names: GUCY2F; NM_001522.2)
  gRNA/shRNA sequence: TTTATTGGACCTACCAACCC
  Species: H. sapiens (human)
  Entrez Gene: GUCY2F (a.k.a. CYGF, GC-F, GUC2DL, GUC2F, RETGC-2, ROS-GC2)
  Promoter: hU6
  Cloning method: Unknown
  Sequencing primers: 5′ U6-F; 3′ pS2-R
Terms and licenses: Academic/Nonprofit Terms; Industry Terms: Not Available to Industry
Depositor comments: The gRNA was designed to target the following Genbank reference sequence(s): NM_001522.2. Note that this plasmid does NOT contain Cas9. It should be used in conjunction with lentiCas9-Blast (Addgene #52962) or otherwise with cell lines already expressing Cas9. Browse the full kinome gRNA library at http://www.addgene.org/pooled-library/broadgpp-human-kinome/ or visit http://www.broadinstitute.org/rnai/public/ for detailed protocols and information.
How to cite: GUCY2F gRNA (BRDN0001145143) was a gift from John Doench & David Root (Addgene plasmid # 77253 ; http://n2t.net/addgene:77253 ; RRID:Addgene_77253)
