[The description below was written by a language model from this plasmid's Addgene catalogue record and pLannotate feature annotations shown in this document.]
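Description:
GUCY2F gRNA (BRDN0001145143) is a third-generation lentiviral CRISPR guide plasmid built on the lentiGuide-Puro backbone and designed to target the human GUCY2F gene, also known as RETGC-2 or ROS-GC2. It is maintained in E. coli as a high-copy plasmid through a ColE1/pUC-type origin with ampicillin selection from the β-lactamase gene. The annotated 8.3 kb sequence also carries an f1 origin, an SV40 origin and lac/T7/T3 backbone remnants.

The lentiviral cassette begins with an RSV promoter fused to a truncated HIV-1 5' LTR, which drives Tat-independent production of the genomic RNA in packaging cells. This is followed by the Ψ packaging signal with a partial gag sequence and by the RRE for Rev-dependent nuclear export. The cassette ends in a self-inactivating ΔU3 3' LTR followed by an SV40 polyadenylation signal.

Within the transfer region, a human U6 RNA polymerase III promoter expresses the GUCY2F-specific spacer joined to the Streptococcus pyogenes Cas9 guide scaffold. A cPPT/CTS element sits downstream of the guide and aids nuclear import of the provirus. The EF-1α core promoter with its intron A then drives puromycin N-acetyltransferase, so transduced mammalian cells can be selected with puromycin, and a WPRE boosts transcript expression.

The plasmid does not encode Cas9, so it must be paired with a separate Cas9 lentivector or used in cells that already express Cas9. It is one clone from a human kinome guide collection designed with optimized sgRNA rules to maximize on-target activity and limit off-target effects. It is intended for Cas9-mediated editing or knockout of GUCY2F in human cells.
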