Features (pLannotate 1.2.2; 29 found; start..end, strand, type, name):
     14..80      +  CDS            small t antigen (fragment): SV40 (simian virus 40) small t antigen
    106..317     +  promoter       EF-1α core promoter: core promoter for human elongation factor EF-1α
    318..1256    +  intron         EF-1α intron A: intron upstream of the start codon of human EF-1α
   1278..1877    +  CDS            PuroR (fragment): puromycin N-acetyltransferase; pac from Streptomyces; confers resistance to puromycin
   1893..2481    +  misc_feature   WPRE: woodchuck hepatitis virus posttranscriptional regulatory element
   2532..2551    +  misc_feature   cPPT/CTS (fragment): central polypurine tract and central termination sequence of HIV-1
   2553..2786    +  LTR            3' LTR (ΔU3): self-inactivating 3' long terminal repeat (LTR) from HIV-1
   2864..2985    +  polyA_signal   SV40 poly(A) signal: SV40 polyadenylation signal
   3025..3160    +  rep_origin     SV40 ori: SV40 origin of replication
   3181..3199    -  promoter       T7 promoter: promoter for bacteriophage T7 RNA polymerase
   3207..3362    +  CDS            lacZα (fragment): LacZα fragment of β-galactosidase; lacZ fragment
   3367..3795    +  rep_origin     f1 ori (sequence partly withheld): f1 bacteriophage origin of replication; arrow indicates direction of (+) strand synthesis
   3848..3952    +  promoter       AmpR promoter: bla
   3953..4813    +  CDS            AmpR: β-lactamase; bla; confers resistance to ampicillin, carbenicillin, and related antibiotics
   4984..5572    +  rep_origin     ori: high-copy-number ColE1/pMB1/pBR322/pUC origin of replication
   5755..5847    +  CDS            lacI (fragment): lac repressor; lacI; The lac repressor binds to the lac operator to inhibit transcription in E. coli. This inhibition can be relieved by adding lactose or isopropyl-β-D-thiogalactopyranoside (IPTG).
   5860..5881    +  protein_bind   CAP binding site: CAP binding activates transcription in the presence of cAMP. E. coli catabolite activator protein
   5896..5926    +  promoter       lac promoter: promoter for the E. coli lac operon
   5934..5950    +  protein_bind   lac operator: The lac repressor binds to the lac operator to inhibit transcription in E. coli. This inhibition can be relieved by adding lactose or isopropyl-β-D-thiogalactopyranoside (IPTG). lac repressor encoded by lacI
   5995..6013    +  promoter       T3 promoter: promoter for bacteriophage T3 RNA polymerase
   6041..6267    +  promoter       RSV promoter: Rous sarcoma virus enhancer/promoter
   6268..6448    +  LTR            5' LTR (truncated): truncated 5' long terminal repeat (LTR) from HIV-1
   6495..6620    +  misc_feature   HIV-1 Ψ: packaging signal of human immunodeficiency virus type 1
   6604..6967    +  CDS            HIV-1 gag (fragment): gag protein from human immunodeficiency virus 1; gag
   7113..7346    +  misc_feature   RRE: The Rev response element (RRE) of HIV-1 allows for Rev-dependent mRNA export from the nucleus to the cytoplasm.
   7723..7749    +  CDS            Rev (fragment): human immunodeficiency virus 1 (HIV-1) Rev protein; rev; enhances nuclear export of unspliced and incompletely spliced viral mRNAs
   7753..7993    +  promoter       U6 promoter: RNA polymerase III promoter for human U6 snRNA
   8023..8098    +  misc_RNA       gRNA scaffold: guide RNA scaffold for the Streptococcus pyogenes CRISPR/Cas9 system
   8154..8271    +  misc_feature   cPPT/CTS: central polypurine tract and central termination sequence of HIV-1
>Addgene plasmid #77253 | GUCY2F gRNA (BRDN0001145143) | addgene full sequence | sequence record 187404 | Addgene Assembled Sequence
CCCGGGTGCAAAGATGGATAAAGTTTTAAACAGAGAGGAATCTTTGCAGCTAATGGACCTTCTAGGTCTT
GAAAGGAGTGGGAATTGGCTCCGGTGCCCGTCAGTGGGCAGAGCGCACATCGCCCACAGTCCCCGAGAAG
TTGGGGGGAGGGGTCGGCAATTGATCCGGTGCCTAGAGAAGGTGGCGCGGGGTAAACTGGGAAAGTGATG
TCGTGTACTGGCTCCGCCTTTTTCCCGAGGGTGGGGGAGAACCGTATATAAGTGCAGTAGTCGCCGTGAA
CGTTCTTTTTCGCAACGGGTTTGCCGCCAGAACACAGGTAAGTGCCGTGTGTGGTTCCCGCGGGCCTGGC
CTCTTTACGGGTTATGGCCCTTGCGTGCCTTGAATTACTTCCACCTGGCTGCAGTACGTGATTCTTGATC
CCGAGCTTCGGGTTGGAAGTGGGTGGGAGAGTTCGAGGCCTTGCGCTTAAGGAGCCCCTTCGCCTCGTGC
TTGAGTTGAGGCCTGGCCTGGGCGCTGGGGCCGCCGCGTGCGAATCTGGTGGCACCTTCGCGCCTGTCTC
GCTGCTTTCGATAAGTCTCTAGCCATTTAAAATTTTTGATGACCTGCTGCGACGCTTTTTTTCTGGCAAG
ATAGTCTTGTAAATGCGGGCCAAGATCTGCACACTGGTATTTCGGTTTTTGGGGCCGCGGGCGGCGACGG
GGCCCGTGCGTCCCAGCGCACATGTTCGGCGAGGCGGGGCCTGCGAGCGCGGCCACCGAGAATCGGACGG
GGGTAGTCTCAAGCTGGCCGGCCTGCTCTGGTGCCTGGCCTCGCGCCGCCGTGTATCGCCCCGCCCTGGG
CGGCAAGGCTGGCCCGGTCGGCACCAGTTGCGTGAGCGGAAAGATGGCCGCTTCCCGGCCCTGCTGCAGG
GAGCTCAAAATGGAGGACGCGGCGCTCGGGAGAGCGGGCGGGTGAGTCACCCACACAAAGGAAAAGGGCC
TTTCCGTCCTCAGCCGTCGCTTCATGTGACTCCACGGAGTACCGGGCGCCGTCCAGGCACCTCGATTAGT
TCTCGAGCTTTTGGAGTACGTCGTCTTTAGGTTGGGGGGAGGGGTTTTATGCGATGGAGTTTCCCCACAC
TGAGTGGGTGGAGACTGAAGTTAGGCCAGCTTGGCACTTGATGTAATTCTCCTTGGAATTTGCCCTTTTT
GAGTTTGGATCTTGGTTCATTCTCAAGCCTCAGACAGTGGTTCAAAGTTTTTTTCTTCCATTTCAGGTGT
CGTGACGTACGGCCACCATGACCGAGTACAAGCCCACGGTGCGCCTCGCCACCCGCGACGACGTCCCCAG
GGCCGTACGCACCCTCGCCGCCGCGTTCGCCGACTACCCCGCCACGCGCCACACCGTCGATCCGGACCGC
CACATCGAGCGGGTCACCGAGCTGCAAGAACTCTTCCTCACGCGCGTCGGGCTCGACATCGGCAAGGTGT
GGGTCGCGGACGACGGCGCCGCCGTGGCGGTCTGGACCACGCCGGAGAGCGTCGAAGCGGGGGCGGTGTT
CGCCGAGATCGGCCCGCGCATGGCCGAGTTGAGCGGTTCCCGGCTGGCCGCGCAGCAACAGATGGAAGGC
CTCCTGGCGCCGCACCGGCCCAAGGAGCCCGCGTGGTTCCTGGCCACCGTCGGAGTCTCGCCCGACCACC
AGGGCAAGGGTCTGGGCAGCGCCGTCGTGCTCCCCGGAGTGGAGGCGGCCGAGCGCGCCGGGGTGCCCGC
CTTCCTGGAGACCTCCGCGCCCCGCAACCTCCCCTTCTACGAGCGGCTCGGCTTCACCGTCACCGCCGAC
GTCGAGGTGCCCGAAGGACCGCGCACCTGGTGCATGACCCGCAAGCCCGGTGCCTGAACGCGTTAAGTCG
ACAATCAACCTCTGGATTACAAAATTTGTGAAAGATTGACTGGTATTCTTAACTATGTTGCTCCTTTTAC
GCTATGTGGATACGCTGCTTTAATGCCTTTGTATCATGCTATTGCTTCCCGTATGGCTTTCATTTTCTCC
TCCTTGTATAAATCCTGGTTGCTGTCTCTTTATGAGGAGTTGTGGCCCGTTGTCAGGCAACGTGGCGTGG
TGTGCACTGTGTTTGCTGACGCAACCCCCACTGGTTGGGGCATTGCCACCACCTGTCAGCTCCTTTCCGG
GACTTTCGCTTTCCCCCTCCCTATTGCCACGGCGGAACTCATCGCCGCCTGCCTTGCCCGCTGCTGGACA
GGGGCTCGGCTGTTGGGCACTGACAATTCCGTGGTGTTGTCGGGGAAATCATCGTCCTTTCCTTGGCTGC
TCGCCTGTGTTGCCACCTGGATTCTGCGCGGGACGTCCTTCTGCTACGTCCCTTCGGCCCTCAATCCAGC
GGACCTTCCTTCCCGCGGCCTGCTGCCGGCTCTGCGGCCTCTTCCGCGTCTTCGCCTTCGCCCTCAGACG
AGTCGGATCTCCCTTTGGGCCGCCTCCCCGCGTCGACTTTAAGACCAATGACTTACAAGGCAGCTGTAGA
TCTTAGCCACTTTTTAAAAGAAAAGGGGGGACTGGAAGGGCTAATTCACTCCCAACGAAGACAAGATCTG
CTTTTTGCTTGTACTGGGTCTCTCTGGTTAGACCAGATCTGAGCCTGGGAGCTCTCTGGCTAACTAGGGA
ACCCACTGCTTAAGCCTCAATAAAGCTTGCCTTGAGTGCTTCAAGTAGTGTGTGCCCGTCTGTTGTGTGA
CTCTGGTAACTAGAGATCCCTCAGACCCTTTTAGTCAGTGTGGAAAATCTCTAGCAGTACGTATAGTAGT
TCATGTCATCTTATTATTCAGTATTTATAACTTGCAAAGAAATGAATATCAGAGAGTGAGAGGAACTTGT
TTATTGCAGCTTATAATGGTTACAAATAAAGCAATAGCATCACAAATTTCACAAATAAAGCATTTTTTTC
ACTGCATTCTAGTTGTGGTTTGTCCAAACTCATCAATGTATCTTATCATGTCTGGCTCTAGCTATCCCGC
CCCTAACTCCGCCCATCCCGCCCCTAACTCCGCCCAGTTCCGCCCATTCTCCGCCCCATGGCTGACTAAT
TTTTTTTATTTATGCAGAGGCCGAGGCCGCCTCGGCCTCTGAGCTATTCCAGAAGTAGTGAGGAGGCTTT
TTTGGAGGCCTAGGGACGTACCCAATTCGCCCTATAGTGAGTCGTATTACGCGCGCTCACTGGCCGTCGT
TTTACAACGTCGTGACTGGGAAAACCCTGGCGTTACCCAACTTAATCGCCTTGCAGCACATCCCCCTTTC
GCCAGCTGGCGTAATAGCGAAGAGGCCCGCACCGATCGCCCTTCCCAACAGTTGCGCAGCCTGAATGGCG
AATGGG
[124 nt withheld, positions 3367-3490]
C
[91 nt withheld, positions 3492-3582]
A
[49 nt withheld, positions 3584-3632]
CCTTTGACGTTGGAGTCCACGTTCTTT
[37 nt withheld, positions 3660-3696]
ACCCTATCTCGGTCTATTCTTTTGATTTATAAGGGATTTTGCCGATTTCGGCCTATTGGTTAAAAAATGA
GCTGATTTAACAAAAATTTAACGCGAATTTTAACAAAATATTAACGCTTACAATTTAGGTGGCACTTTTC
GGGGAAATGTGCGCGGAACCCCTATTTGTTTATTTTTCTAAATACATTCAAATATGTATCCGCTCATGAG
ACAATAACCCTGATAAATGCTTCAATAATATTGAAAAAGGAAGAGTATGAGTATTCAACATTTCCGTGTC
GCCCTTATTCCCTTTTTTGCGGCATTTTGCCTTCCTGTTTTTGCTCACCCAGAAACGCTGGTGAAAGTAA
AAGATGCTGAAGATCAGTTGGGTGCACGAGTGGGTTACATCGAACTGGATCTCAACAGCGGTAAGATCCT
TGAGAGTTTTCGCCCCGAAGAACGTTTTCCAATGATGAGCACTTTTAAAGTTCTGCTATGTGGCGCGGTA
TTATCCCGTATTGACGCCGGGCAAGAGCAACTCGGTCGCCGCATACACTATTCTCAGAATGACTTGGTTG
AGTACTCACCAGTCACAGAAAAGCATCTTACGGATGGCATGACAGTAAGAGAATTATGCAGTGCTGCCAT
AACCATGAGTGATAACACTGCGGCCAACTTACTTCTGACAACGATCGGAGGACCGAAGGAGCTAACCGCT
TTTTTGCACAACATGGGGGATCATGTAACTCGCCTTGATCGTTGGGAACCGGAGCTGAATGAAGCCATAC
CAAACGACGAGCGTGACACCACGATGCCTGTAGCAATGGCAACAACGTTGCGCAAACTATTAACTGGCGA
ACTACTTACTCTAGCTTCCCGGCAACAATTAATAGACTGGATGGAGGCGGATAAAGTTGCAGGACCACTT
CTGCGCTCGGCCCTTCCGGCTGGCTGGTTTATTGCTGATAAATCTGGAGCCGGTGAGCGTGGGTCTCGCG
GTATCATTGCAGCACTGGGGCCAGATGGTAAGCCCTCCCGTATCGTAGTTATCTACACGACGGGGAGTCA
GGCAACTATGGATGAACGAAATAGACAGATCGCTGAGATAGGTGCCTCACTGATTAAGCATTGGTAACTG
TCAGACCAAGTTTACTCATATATACTTTAGATTGATTTAAAACTTCATTTTTAATTTAAAAGGATCTAGG
TGAAGATCCTTTTTGATAATCTCATGACCAAAATCCCTTAACGTGAGTTTTCGTTCCACTGAGCGTCAGA
CCCCGTAGAAAAGATCAAAGGATCTTCTTGAGATCCTTTTTTTCTGCGCGTAATCTGCTGCTTGCAAACA
AAAAAACCACCGCTACCAGCGGTGGTTTGTTTGCCGGATCAAGAGCTACCAACTCTTTTTCCGAAGGTAA
CTGGCTTCAGCAGAGCGCAGATACCAAATACTGTTCTTCTAGTGTAGCCGTAGTTAGGCCACCACTTCAA
GAACTCTGTAGCACCGCCTACATACCTCGCTCTGCTAATCCTGTTACCAGTGGCTGCTGCCAGTGGCGAT
AAGTCGTGTCTTACCGGGTTGGACTCAAGACGATAGTTACCGGATAAGGCGCAGCGGTCGGGCTGAACGG
GGGGTTCGTGCACACAGCCCAGCTTGGAGCGAACGACCTACACCGAACTGAGATACCTACAGCGTGAGCT
ATGAGAAAGCGCCACGCTTCCCGAAGGGAGAAAGGCGGACAGGTATCCGGTAAGCGGCAGGGTCGGAACA
GGAGAGCGCACGAGGGAGCTTCCAGGGGGAAACGCCTGGTATCTTTATAGTCCTGTCGGGTTTCGCCACC
TCTGACTTGAGCGTCGATTTTTGTGATGCTCGTCAGGGGGGCGGAGCCTATGGAAAAACGCCAGCAACGC
GGCCTTTTTACGGTTCCTGGCCTTTTGCTGGCCTTTTGCTCACATGTTCTTTCCTGCGTTATCCCCTGAT
TCTGTGGATAACCGTATTACCGCCTTTGAGTGAGCTGATACCGCTCGCCGCAGCCGAACGACCGAGCGCA
GCGAGTCAGTGAGCGAGGAAGCGGAAGAGCGCCCAATACGCAAACCGCCTCTCCCCGCGCGTTGGCCGAT
TCATTAATGCAGCTGGCACGACAGGTTTCCCGACTGGAAAGCGGGCAGTGAGCGCAACGCAATTAATGTG
AGTTAGCTCACTCATTAGGCACCCCAGGCTTTACACTTTATGCTTCCGGCTCGTATGTTGTGTGGAATTG
TGAGCGGATAACAATTTCACACAGGAAACAGCTATGACCATGATTACGCCAAGCGCGCAATTAACCCTCA
CTAAAGGGAACAAAAGCTGGAGCTGCAAGCTTAATGTAGTCTTATGCAATACTCTTGTAGTCTTGCAACA
TGGTAACGATGAGTTAGCAACATGCCTTACAAGGAGAGAAAAAGCACCGTGCATGCCGATTGGTGGAAGT
AAGGTGGTACGATCGTGCCTTATTAGGAAGGCAACAGACGGGTCTGACATGGATTGGACGAACCACTGAA
TTGCCGCATTGCAGAGATATTGTATTTAAGTGCCTAGCTCGATACATAAACGGGTCTCTCTGGTTAGACC
AGATCTGAGCCTGGGAGCTCTCTGGCTAACTAGGGAACCCACTGCTTAAGCCTCAATAAAGCTTGCCTTG
AGTGCTTCAAGTAGTGTGTGCCCGTCTGTTGTGTGACTCTGGTAACTAGAGATCCCTCAGACCCTTTTAG
TCAGTGTGGAAAATCTCTAGCAGTGGCGCCCGAACAGGGACTTGAAAGCGAAAGGGAAACCAGAGGAGCT
CTCTCGACGCAGGACTCGGCTTGCTGAAGCGCGCACGGCAAGAGGCGAGGGGCGGCGACTGGTGAGTACG
CCAAAAATTTTGACTAGCGGAGGCTAGAAGGAGAGAGATGGGTGCGAGAGCGTCAGTATTAAGCGGGGGA
GAATTAGATCGCGATGGGAAAAAATTCGGTTAAGGCCAGGGGGAAAGAAAAAATATAAATTAAAACATAT
AGTATGGGCAAGCAGGGAGCTAGAACGATTCGCAGTTAATCCTGGCCTGTTAGAAACATCAGAAGGCTGT
AGACAAATACTGGGACAGCTACAACCATCCCTTCAGACAGGATCAGAAGAACTTAGATCATTATATAATA
CAGTAGCAACCCTCTATTGTGTGCATCAAAGGATAGAGATAAAAGACACCAAGGAAGCTTTAGACAAGAT
AGAGGAAGAGCAAAACAAAAGTAAGACCACCGCACAGCAAGCGGCCGCTGATCTTCAGACCTGGAGGAGG
AGATATGAGGGACAATTGGAGAAGTGAATTATATAAATATAAAGTAGTAAAAATTGAACCATTAGGAGTA
GCACCCACCAAGGCAAAGAGAAGAGTGGTGCAGAGAGAAAAAAGAGCAGTGGGAATAGGAGCTTTGTTCC
TTGGGTTCTTGGGAGCAGCAGGAAGCACTATGGGCGCAGCGTCAATGACGCTGACGGTACAGGCCAGACA
ATTATTGTCTGGTATAGTGCAGCAGCAGAACAATTTGCTGAGGGCTATTGAGGCGCAACAGCATCTGTTG
CAACTCACAGTCTGGGGCATCAAGCAGCTCCAGGCAAGAATCCTGGCTGTGGAAAGATACCTAAAGGATC
AACAGCTCCTGGGGATTTGGGGTTGCTCTGGAAAACTCATTTGCACCACTGCTGTGCCTTGGAATGCTAG
TTGGAGTAATAAATCTCTGGAACAGATTTGGAATCACACGACCTGGATGGAGTGGGACAGAGAAATTAAC
AATTACACAAGCTTAATACACTCCTTAATTGAAGAATCGCAAAACCAGCAAGAAAAGAATGAACAAGAAT
TATTGGAATTAGATAAATGGGCAAGTTTGTGGAATTGGTTTAACATAACAAATTGGCTGTGGTATATAAA
ATTATTCATAATGATAGTAGGAGGCTTGGTAGGTTTAAGAATAGTTTTTGCTGTACTTTCTATAGTGAAT
AGAGTTAGGCAGGGATATTCACCATTATCGTTTCAGACCCACCTCCCAACCCCGAGGGGACCCAGAGAGG
GCCTATTTCCCATGATTCCTTCATATTTGCATATACGATACAAGGCTGTTAGAGAGATAATTAGAATTAA
TTTGACTGTAAACACAAAGATATTAGTACAAAATACGTGACGTAGAAAGTAATAATTTCTTGGGTAGTTT
GCAGTTTTAAAATTATGTTTTAAAATGGACTATCATATGCTTACCGTAACTTGAAAGTATTTCGATTTCT
TGGCTTTATATATCTTGTGGAAAGGACGAAACACCGTTTATTGGACCTACCAACCCGTTTTAGAGCTAGA
AATAGCAAGTTAAAATAAGGCTAGTCCGTTATCAACTTGAAAAAGTGGCACCGAGTCGGTGCTTTTTTAA
GCTTGGCGTAACTAGATCTTGAGACAAATGGCAGTATTCATCCACAATTTTAAAAGAAAAGGGGGGATTG
GGGGGTACAGTGCAGGGGAAAGAATAGTAGACATAATAGCAACAGACATACAAACTAAAGAATTACAAAA
ACAAATTACAAAAATTCAAAATTTTCGGGTTTATTACAGGGACAGCAGAGATCCACTTTGGCGCCGGCTC
GAGGGGG
