>Addgene plasmid #77253 | GUCY2F gRNA (BRDN0001145143) | depositor partial sequence | sequence record 144713 | Target Sequence
TTTATTGGACCTACCAACCC
