>Addgene plasmid #77253 | GUCY2F gRNA (BRDN0001145143) | addgene partial sequence | sequence record 187403 | hU6-F
TAGAAAGTAATAATTTCTTGGGTAGTTTGCAGTTTTAAAATTATGTTTTAAAATGGACTATCATATGCTT
ACCGTAACTTGAAAGTATTTCGATTTCTTGGCTTTATATATCTTGTGGAAAGGACGAAACACCGTTTATT
GGACCTACCAACCCGTTTTAGAGCTAGAAATAGCAAGTTAAAATAAGGCTAGTCCGTTATCAACTTGAAA
AAGTGGCACCGAGTCGGTGCTTTTTTAAGCTTGGCGTAACTAGATCTTGAGACAAATGGCAGTATTCATC
CACAATTTTAAAAGAAAAGGGGGGATTGGGGGGTACAGTGCAGGGGAAAGAATAGTAGACATAATAGCAA
CAGACATACAAACTAAAGAATTACAAAAACAAATTACAAAAATTCAAAATTTTCGGGTTTATTACAGGGA
CAGCAGAGATCCACTTTGGCGCCGGCTCGAGGGGGCCCGGGTGCAAAGATGGATAAAGTTTTAAACAGAG
AGGAATCTTTGCAGCTAATGGACCTTCTAGGTCTTGAAAGGAGTGGGAATTGGCTCCGGTGCCCGTCAGT
GGGCAGAGCG
